>Addgene plasmid #168149 | pMS16: pTwinStrep-SUMO-AvTnsC | addgene full sequence | sequence record 331345 | Addgene NGS Result
CCAGTGAGACGGGCAACAGCTGATTGCCCTTCACCGCCTGGCCCTGAGAGAGTTGCAGCAAGCGGTCCAC
GCTGGTTTGCCCCAGCAGGCGAAAATCCTGTTTGATGGTGGTTAACGGCGGGATATAACATGAGCTGTCT
TCGGTATCGTCGTATCCCACTACCGAGATATCCGCACCAACGCGCAGCCCGGACTCGGTAATGGCGCGCA
TTGCGCCCAGCGCCATCTGATCGTTGGCAACCAGCATCGCAGTGGGAACGATGCCCTCATTCAGCATTTG
CATGGTTTGTTGAAAACCGGACATGGCACTCCAGTCGCCTTCCCGTTCCGCTATCGGCTGAATTTGATTG
CGAGTGAGATATTTATGCCAGCCAGCCAGACGCAGACGCGCCGAGACAGAACTTAATGGGCCCGCTAACA
GCGCGATTTGCTGGTGACCCAATGCGACCAGATGCTCCACGCCCAGTCGCGTACCGTCTTCATGGGAGAA
AATAATACTGTTGATGGGTGTCTGGTCAGAGACATCAAGAAATAACGCCGGAACATTAGTGCAGGCAGCT
TCCACAGCAATGGCATCCTGGTCATCCAGCGGATAGTTAATGATCAGCCCACTGACGCGTTGCGCGAGAA
GATTGTGCACCGCCGCTTTACAGGCTTCGACGCCGCTTCGTTCTACCATCGACACCACCACGCTGGCACC
CAGTTGATCGGCGCGAGATTTAATCGCCGCGACAATTTGCGACGGCGCGTGCAGGGCCAGACTGGAGGTG
GCAACGCCAATCAGCAACGACTGTTTGCCCGCCAGTTGTTGTGCCACGCGGTTGGGAATGTAATTCAGCT
CCGCCATCGCCGCTTCCACTTTTTCCCGCGTTTTCGCAGAAACGTGGCTGGCCTGGTTCACCACGCGGGA
AACGGTCTGATAAGAGACACCGGCATACTCTGCGACATCGTATAACGTTACTGGTTTCACATTCACCACC
CTGAATTGACTCTCTTCCGGGCGCTATCATGCCATACCGCGAAAGGTTTTGCGCCATTCGATGGTGTCCG
GGATCTCGACGCTCTCCCTTATGCGACTCCTGCATTAGGAAGCAGCCCAGTAGTAGGTTGAGGCCGTTGA
GCACCGCCGCCGCAAGGAATGGTGCATGCAAGGAGATGGCGCCCAACAGTCCCCCGGCCACGGGGCCTGC
CACCATACCCACGCCGAAACAAGCGCTCATGAGCCCGAAGTGGCGAGCCCGATCTTCCCCATCGGTGATG
TCGGCGATATAGGCGCCAGCAACCGCACCTGTGGCGCCGGTGATGCCGGCCACGATGCGTCCGGCGTAGA
GGATCGAGATCTCGATCCCGCGAAATTAATACGACTCACTATAGGGGAATTGTGAGCGGATAACAATTCC
CCTCTAGAAATAATTTTGTTTAACTTTAAGAAGGAGATATACCATGGGCAGCAGCCATCATCATCATCAT
CACAGCAGCGGCCTGGTGCCGCGCGGCAGCCATATGGCTAGCTGGAGCCATCCGCAGTTTGAAAAAGGTG
GTGGTAGCGGTGGTGGTTCAGGTGGTAGTGCATGGTCACACCCTCAGTTTGAGAAAATGTCGGACTCAGA
AGTCAATCAAGAAGCTAAGCCAGAGGTCAAGCCAGAAGTCAAGCCTGAGACTCACATCAATTTAAAGGTG
TCCGATGGATCTTCAGAGATCTTCTTCAAGATCAAAAAGACCACTCCTTTAAGAAGGCTGATGGAAGCGT
TCGCTAAAAGACAGGGTAAGGAAATGGACTCCTTAAGATTCTTGTACGACGGTATTAGAATCCAAGCTGA
TCAGACCCCTGAAGATTTGGACATGGAGGATAACGATATTATTGAGGCTCACAGAGAACAGATTGGTGGA
TCCGACAGAATTGAGAGTGAACTGGTTAAAATTCCTAATGGAGAACTAGCAGTTATTGCCAGATATATAG
ATCAAAAACTGCCAGAATACAACACTAATCCATTAATTCAGGCATTACCTCCTATCCTATCAGCAGCAGA
ATTTATAGATAAAGTAGCCAGAGAACCAAATTTTGATGAACAAGAGAGAGAGCTAGAACCACATTATAGA
TTTCATTGTATTGAGAGGTTATCTAGATATTTTGACCCTCAAAATAAAACTCTTGAATTACAAAAAGTTA
TTTGTACGCTTATCATGACAGGCTATCTGTCAAGGAACCTTTTAAAACCTGAATATGCAAATCGCTCTAG
GCAAATTTATAATGCAATAGGTAATGGAGGAGGTAAAAATTTAGAAAACTATGTTAATCTTCCTACATCT
GCGTCCGGCTTAACTCTAATTGGCCCATCAGGTATTGGAAAGACTACAAATTTCAAAAATATTCTTGAGC
TTTATCCCCAAATAATTTTTCATCCTGATTATAGTGTTTACCAAATAGTTTGGCTGCGGGTAGATTGCCC
TAAAACTTTAAAGGGGTTATGTATAGATACTTTTGCAGGTATCGATAAATTGTTAGGAACTAATTTATTA
AAGAAATTTAACCCAGCACGCACATCTGAAGATTATCTATTGGCTCAACTTGCACAAACAGCACACACTC
ATCATCTAGGAGTTTTGGTGATTGATGAAATACAAAATTTAGCAACTGCAAAAAGAAATAGAGACGAAAT
ATTAAATTTTTTAGTAAAGCTCGATAATACTATTGGAATTCCAGTTATTCGTGTAGGTACGAATGAAGCC
ATTAGTTTTCTTCAAGGTAATCTTAGAAATGCTAGAAGAAATACTGGAGAAGGAAGTAGAATGTGGGATA
GAATGGTAAATAATGATGAATGGTGTTACTTTTTAGAAGGAATATGGGAATACCAATGGACAAAAACACC
TGTTCATTTCTCGGATGAAATAAAAGAAGTTTTTTATGATGAAAGCCAGGGAATTATTGATATTGCTATA
AAACTTTACAAAATGGTTCAATGGAGAGCGATTTCAATAGGTGACCAAGAAATTATTACGGTTGATCTGA
TTCGTCAAGTAGCTAAAGAAGGATTGTATTTAGTAAAGCCAATGCTAGATGCAATTAGGTTAGGGGACAG
AGAGTGGATGATTAAATATAAGGATATTGCTCCTCTCGATATTACGGAATATCACAATAGATGTGTATCT
GAGATTGATGCTAAAGATTTGACAGAGATTAAGAGATTAGCTAAAAAGCAGCAGAATCAGCAGAAAGTAT
CTCCGAAGCTCAATTATGTAATTAGTGAGCTGTTGAAATTGGAAGTAGAATCTGGTAAAGCAAAGGAATG
TGCAGAACAAATTGTTTATAGTCATGAAGATCCAGACATTCCAATTCCATCTTTAGTTAATAAGGCATAT
GCTCTTGCTTTGCAAGGATGTCAAGTAAATGAGAGTCTTGCTAAAACAAGTACCAGGAAAGCTAAATTAA
AGACAAAGTACCAAGAGAATGATATTCGGCGAATTGTCGAGAATGCCAAGAAAGACAAAAAATCTGCATA
CGAGGATTTGAAATTAGCAGGTATAATCAAAAATCCAGTTGAAGATTTTATCAATATTTAGGCGGCCGCA
CTCGAGGCCCGAAAGGAAGCTGAGTTGGCTGCTGCCACCGCTGAGCAATAACTAGCATAACCCCTTGGGG
CCTCTAAACGGGTCTTGAGGGGTTTTTTGCTGAAAGGAGGAACTATATCCGGATATCCCGCAAGAGGCCC
GGCAGTACCGGCATAACCAAGCCTATGCCTACAGCATCCAGGGTGACGGTGCCGAGGATGACGATGAGCG
CATTGTTAGATTTCATACACGGTGCCTGACTGCGTTAGCAATTTAACTGTGATAAACTACCGCATTAAAG
CTTATCGATGATAAGCTGTCAAACATGAGAATTCTTGAAGACGAAAGGGCCTCGTGATACGCCTATTTTT
ATAGGTTAATGTCATGATAATAATGGTTTCTTAGACGTCAGGTGGCACTTTTCGGGGAAATGTGCGCGGA
ACCCCTATTTGTTTATTTTTCTAAATACATTCAAATATGTATCCGCTCATGAGACAATAACCCTGATAAA
TGCTTCAATAATATTGAAAAAGGAAGAGTATGAGTATTCAACATTTCCGTGTCGCCCTTATTCCCTTTTT
TGCGGCATTTTGCCTTCCTGTTTTTGCTCACCCAGAAACGCTGGTGAAAGTAAAAGATGCTGAAGATCAG
TTGGGTGCACGAGTGGGTTACATCGAACTGGATCTCAACAGCGGTAAGATCCTTGAGAGTTTTCGCCCCG
AAGAACGTTTTCCAATGATGAGCACTTTTAAAGTTCTGCTATGTGGCGCGGTATTATCCCGTGTTGACGC
CGGGCAAGAGCAACTCGGTCGCCGCATACACTATTCTCAGAATGACTTGGTTGAGTACTCACCAGTCACA
GAAAAGCATCTTACGGATGGCATGACAGTAAGAGAATTATGCAGTGCTGCCATAACCATGAGTGATAACA
CTGCGGCCAACTTACTTCTGACAACGATCGGAGGACCGAAGGAGCTAACCGCTTTTTTGCACAACATGGG
GGATCATGTAACTCGCCTTGATCGTTGGGAACCGGAGCTGAATGAAGCCATACCAAACGACGAGCGTGAC
ACCACGATGCCTGCAGCAATGGCAACAACGTTGCGCAAACTATTAACTGGCGAACTACTTACTCTAGCTT
CCCGGCAACAATTAATAGACTGGATGGAGGCGGATAAAGTTGCAGGACCACTTCTGCGCTCGGCCCTTCC
GGCTGGCTGGTTTATTGCTGATAAATCTGGAGCCGGTGAGCGTGGGTCTCGCGGTATCATTGCAGCACTG
GGGCCAGATGGTAAGCCCTCCCGTATCGTAGTTATCTACACGACGGGGAGTCAGGCAACTATGGATGAAC
GAAATAGACAGATCGCTGAGATAGGTGCCTCACTGATTAAGCATTGGTAACTGTCAGACCAAGTTTACTC
ATATATACTTTAGATTGATTTAAAACTTCATTTTTAATTTAAAAGGATCTAGGTGAAGATCCTTTTTGAT
AATCTCATGACCAAAATCCCTTAACGTGAGTTTTCGTTCCACTGAGCGTCAGACCCCGTAGAAAAGATCA
AAGGATCTTCTTGAGATCCTTTTTTTCTGCGCGTAATCTGCTGCTTGCAAACAAAAAAACCACCGCTACC
AGCGGTGGTTTGTTTGCCGGATCAAGAGCTACCAACTCTTTTTCCGAAGGTAACTGGCTTCAGCAGAGCG
CAGATACCAAATACTGTCCTTCTAGTGTAGCCGTAGTTAGGCCACCACTTCAAGAACTCTGTAGCACCGC
CTACATACCTCGCTCTGCTAATCCTGTTACCAGTGGCTGCTGCCAGTGGCGATAAGTCGTGTCTTACCGG
GTTGGACTCAAGACGATAGTTACCGGATAAGGCGCAGCGGTCGGGCTGAACGGGGGGTTCGTGCACACAG
CCCAGCTTGGAGCGAACGACCTACACCGAACTGAGATACCTACAGCGTGAGCTATGAGAAAGCGCCACGC
TTCCCGAAGGGAGAAAGGCGGACAGGTATCCGGTAAGCGGCAGGGTCGGAACAGGAGAGCGCACGAGGGA
GCTTCCAGGGGGAAACGCCTGGTATCTTTATAGTCCTGTCGGGTTTCGCCACCTCTGACTTGAGCGTCGA
TTTTTGTGATGCTCGTCAGGGGGGCGGAGCCTATGGAAAAACGCCAGCAACGCGGCCTTTTTACGGTTCC
TGGCCTTTTGCTGGCCTTTTGCTCACATGTTCTTTCCTGCGTTATCCCCTGATTCTGTGGATAACCGTAT
TACCGCCTTTGAGTGAGCTGATACCGCTCGCCGCAGCCGAACGACCGAGCGCAGCGAGTCAGTGAGCGAG
GAAGCGGAAGAGCGCCTGATGCGGTATTTTCTCCTTACGCATCTGTGCGGTATTTCACACCGCAATGGTG
CACTCTCAGTACAATCTGCTCTGATGCCGCATAGTTAAGCCAGTATACACTCCGCTATCGCTACGTGACT
GGGTCATGGCTGCGCCCCGACACCCGCCAACACCCGCTGACGCGCCCTGACGGGCTTGTCTGCTCCCGGC
ATCCGCTTACAGACAAGCTGTGACCGTCTCCGGGAGCTGCATGTGTCAGAGGTTTTCACCGTCATCACCG
AAACGCGCGAGGCAGCTGCGGTAAAGCTCATCAGCGTGGTCGTGAAGCGATTCACAGATGTCTGCCTGTT
CATCCGCGTCCAGCTCGTTGAGTTTCTCCAGAAGCGTTAATGTCTGGCTTCTGATAAAGCGGGCCATGTT
AAGGGCGGTTTTTTCCTGTTTGGTCACTGATGCCTCCGTGTAAGGGGGATTTCTGTTCATGGGGGTAATG
ATACCGATGAAACGAGAGAGGATGCTCACGATACGGGTTACTGATGATGAACATGCCCGGTTACTGGAAC
GTTGTGAGGGTAAACAACTGGCGGTATGGATGCGGCGGGACCAGAGAAAAATCACTCAGGGTCAATGCCA
GCGCTTCGTTAATACAGATGTAGGTGTTCCACAGGGTAGCCAGCAGCATCCTGCGATGCAGATCCGGAAC
ATAATGGTGCAGGGCGCTGACTTCCGCGTTTCCAGACTTTACGAAACACGGAAACCGAAGACCATTCATG
TTGTTGCTCAGGTCGCAGACGTTTTGCAGCAGCAGTCGCTTCACGTTCGCTCGCGTATCGGTGATTCATT
CTGCTAACCAGTAAGGCAACCCCGCCAGCCTAGCCGGGTCCTCAACGACAGGAGCACGATCATGCGCACC
CGTGGCCAGGACCCAACGCTGCCCGAGATGCGCCGCGTGCGGCTGCTGGAGATGGCGGACGCGATGGATA
TGTTCTGCCAAGGGTTGGTTTGCGCATTCACAGTTCTCCGCAAGAATTGATTGGCTCCAATTCTTGGAGT
GGTGAATCCGTTAGCGAGGTGCCGCCGGCTTCCATTCAGGTCGAGGTGGCCCGGCTCCATGCACCGCGAC
GCAACGCGGGGAGGCAGACAAGGTATAGGGCGGCGCCTACAATCCATGCCAACCCGTTCCATGTGCTCGC
CGAGGCGGCATAAATCGCCGTGACGATCAGCGGTCCAATGATCGAAGTTAGGCTGGTAAGAGCCGCGAGC
GATCCTTGAAGCTGTCCCTGATGGTCGTCATCTACCTGCCTGGACAGCATGGCCTGCAACGCGGGCATCC
CGATGCCGCCGGAAGCGAGAAGAATCATAATGGGGAAGGCCATCCAGCCTCGCGTCGCGAACGCCAGCAA
GACGTAGCCCAGCGCGTCGGCCGCCATGCCGGCGATAATGGCCTGCTTCTCGCCGAAACGTTTGGTGGCG
GGACCAGTGACGAAGGCTTGAGCGAGGGCGTGCAAGATTCCGAATACCGCAAGCGACAGGCCGATCATCG
TCGCGCTCCAGCGAAAGCGGTCCTCGCCGAAAATGACCCAGAGCGCTGCCGGCACCTGTCCTACGAGTTG
CATGATAAAGAAGACAGTCATAAGTGCGGCGACGATAGTCATGCCCCGCGCCCACCGGAAGGAGCTGACT
GGGTTGAAGGCTCTCAAGGGCATCGGTCGAGATCCCGGTGCCTAATGAGTGAGCTAACTTACATTAATTG
CGTTGCGCTCACTGCCCGCTTTCCAGTCGGGAAACCTGTCGTGCCAGCTGCATTAATGAATCGGCCAACG
CGCGGGGAGAGGCGGTTTGCGTATTGGGCGCCAGGGTGGTTTTTCTTTTCA
Features (pLannotate 1.2.2; 21 found; start..end, strand, type, name):
    971..1048    -  promoter       lacI promoter: lacI
   1056..1335    -  CDS            TcR (fragment): tetracycline efflux protein; tet; confers resistance to tetracycline
   1357..1375    +  promoter       T7 promoter: promoter for bacteriophage T7 RNA polymerase
   1376..1400    +  protein_bind   lac operator: The lac repressor binds to the lac operator to inhibit transcription in E. coli. This inhibition can be relieved by adding lactose or isopropyl-β-D-thiogalactopyranoside (IPTG). lac repressor encoded by lacI
   1415..1437    +  RBS            RBS: efficient ribosome binding site from bacteriophage T7 gene 10 (Olins and Rangwala, 1989)
   1456..1472    +  CDS            capTEV™ (fragment): composite tag for in vivo biotinylation, TEV protease cleavage, and 6xHis tagging
   1483..1500    +  CDS            thrombin site: thrombin recognition and cleavage site
   1597..1889    +  CDS            SUMO (fragment): cleavable ubiquitin-like protein tag; S. cerevisiae SMT3 (truncated)
   3577..3614    +  CDS            SET1 (fragment): solubility-enhancement tag derived from T7 phage gene 10B
   3622..3669    +  terminator     T7 terminator: transcription terminator for bacteriophage T7 RNA polymerase
   3692..3796    -  CDS            TcR (fragment): tetracycline efflux protein; tet; confers resistance to tetracycline
   3844..3872    -  promoter       tet promoter: E. coli promoter for tetracycline efflux protein gene
   3985..4089    +  promoter       AmpR promoter: bla
   4090..4950    +  CDS            AmpR: β-lactamase; bla; confers resistance to ampicillin, carbenicillin, and related antibiotics
   5121..5709    +  rep_origin     ori: high-copy-number ColE1/pMB1/pBR322/pUC origin of replication
   5895..6034    -  misc_feature   bom: basis of mobility region from pBR322
   6136..6327    -  CDS            rop: Rop protein, which maintains plasmids at low copy number; rop
   6344..6724    +  CDS            YPB1_ECOLX: Protein predicted: Swiss-Prot protein existence level 4. From Escherichia coli.
   6966..7590    -  CDS            TcR (fragment): tetracycline efflux protein; tet; confers resistance to tetracycline
   7605..7626    -  protein_bind   CAP binding site: CAP binding activates transcription in the presence of cAMP. E. coli catabolite activator protein
   7639..970     -  CDS            lacI (across the origin): lac repressor; lacI; The lac repressor binds to the lac operator to inhibit transcription in E. coli. This inhibition can be relieved by adding lactose or isopropyl-β-D-thiogalactopyranoside (IPTG).
