[The description below was written by a language model from this plasmid's Addgene catalogue record and pLannotate feature annotations shown in this document.]
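Description:
pMS16: pTwinStrep-SUMO-AvTnsC is a bacterial expression plasmid built to produce TnsC from the Anabaena variabilis CRISPR-associated transposon (AvCAST) as a tagged fusion for protein purification. The 7,751 nt sequence has a pBR322-like architecture: a ColE1/pMB1-type origin accompanied by the bom mobilisation region and the rop gene, which keeps copy number low, consistent with the catalogue's low-copy designation. Selection is by ampicillin through the bla gene under its own promoter. Several fragments of the tetracycline resistance gene and its promoter are annotated, but these appear to be non-functional remnants of the parental backbone interrupted by the expression cassette and lacI.

Expression is driven by a T7 promoter followed directly by a lac operator, with a phage T7 gene 10 ribosome binding site upstream and a T7 terminator downstream. The plasmid carries its own lacI gene and promoter, so transcription is repressed until induced with IPTG in a host that supplies T7 RNA polymerase. According to the catalogue, the insert bears N-terminal 6xHis, Twin-Strep and SUMO tags. The automated annotation picks up a short match in the His-tag region, a thrombin cleavage site and a yeast SMT3-derived SUMO module. The Twin-Strep tag and the TnsC coding sequence are not themselves annotated, though the unannotated stretch between SUMO and the terminator region is where the insert would be expected. The affinity tags allow capture on the corresponding resins, and SUMO typically aids solubility and allows the tags to be removed with a SUMO-specific protease. The purified protein is intended for biochemical study of CAST transposition.
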