Addgene plasmid #168149: pMS16: pTwinStrep-SUMO-AvTnsC
Purpose: AvTnsC expression construct for protein purification.
Depositing lab: Feng Zhang. Depositing organization: Broad Institute. Publication: Dual modes of CRISPR-associated transposon homing. Saito M, Ladha A, Strecker J, Faure G, Neumann E, Altae-Tran H, Macrae RK, Zhang F. Cell. 2021 Apr 29;184(9):2441-2453.e18. doi: 10.1016/j.cell.2021.03.006. Epub 2021 Mar 25. PubMed 33770501.
Backbone
  Vector backbone: ColE1
  Vector type: Bacterial Expression
Growth in bacteria
  Bacterial resistance: Ampicillin, 100 μg/mL
  Growth temperature: 37°C
  Growth strain: DH5alpha
  Copy number: Low Copy
Gene/Insert
  Gene/Insert name: AvCAST TnsC
  Species: Anabaena variabilis
  Tag / fusion protein: 6X His, Twin Strep and SUMO (N terminal on insert)
Terms and licenses: Academic/Nonprofit Terms; Industry Terms: Not Available to Industry
How to cite: pMS16: pTwinStrep-SUMO-AvTnsC was a gift from Feng Zhang (Addgene plasmid # 168149 ; http://n2t.net/addgene:168149 ; RRID:Addgene_168149)
